Addgene plasmid #66589: iGFP
Purpose: inverted GFP reporter
Depositing lab: Wen Xue. Depositing organization: University of Massachusetts, Worcester. Publication: A versatile reporter system for CRISPR-mediated chromosomal rearrangements. Li Y, Park A, Mou H, Colpan C, Bizhanova A, Akama-Garren E, Joshi N, Hendrickson EA, Feldser D, Yin H, Anderson DG, Jacks T, Weng Z, Xue W. Genome Biol. 2015 May 28;16(1):111. 10.1186/s13059-015-0680-7 PubMed 26018130.
Backbone
  Vector backbone: pcDNA
Growth in bacteria
  Bacterial resistance: Ampicillin, 100 μg/mL
  Growth temperature: 37°C
  Growth strain: Stbl3
  Copy number: Unknown
Gene/Insert
  Gene/Insert name: GFP
  GenBank ID: 7011691
  Promoter: CMV
  Cloning method: Gibson Cloning
  Sequencing primers: 5′ NA; 3′ NA
Terms and licenses: Academic/Nonprofit Terms; Industry Terms: Not Available to Industry
How to cite: iGFP was a gift from Wen Xue (Addgene plasmid # 66589 ; http://n2t.net/addgene:66589 ; RRID:Addgene_66589)
