[The description below was written by a language model from this plasmid's Addgene catalogue record and pLannotate feature annotations shown in this document.]
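Description:
iGFP is a mammalian expression plasmid on a pcDNA-type backbone that carries an inverted GFP reporter. It is propagated in E. coli through a high-copy ColE1/pUC origin and selected with ampicillin via the AmpR (β-lactamase) cassette. The feature table also shows an FRT site placed directly upstream of a hygromycin resistance coding sequence followed by an SV40 poly(A) signal, with only a small SV40 promoter fragment nearby. This layout resembles vectors designed for FLP-mediated integration at a genomic FRT docking site, where hygromycin resistance is gained on insertion, although the record does not state that use. A partial f1 origin and lac promoter/operator remnants are backbone leftovers.

The payload is an EGFP coding sequence placed in antisense orientation downstream of the CMV enhancer/promoter and upstream of the bGH polyadenylation signal. Short tet-operator-like fragments are annotated just after the CMV promoter, suggesting a tetracycline-regulatable CMV variant, but the catalogue lists the promoter simply as CMV. EGFP is flanked by two pairs of heterospecific lox sites, lox5171 and loxN, with the members of each pair in opposite orientation, forming a FLEx/DIO-style arrangement. As built, CMV transcription reads the non-coding strand of EGFP, so no fluorescence is expected. Inversion of the segment puts EGFP in sense orientation and switches the signal on.

The associated publication title concerns a reporter system for CRISPR-mediated chromosomal rearrangements. In that context the construct likely serves as a fluorescent readout for inversion events induced by paired nuclease cuts, while the lox sites would allow Cre-driven inversion, perhaps as a control. The record does not give guide target sites or other details.
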