Features (pLannotate 1.2.2; 27 found; start..end, strand, type, name):
     28..80      -  misc_feature   bom (fragment): basis of mobility region from pBR322
    235..614     +  enhancer       CMV enhancer: human cytomegalovirus immediate early enhancer
    615..818     +  promoter       CMV promoter: human cytomegalovirus (CMV) immediate early promoter
    820..839     +  promoter       PLtetO-1 promoter (fragment): modified phage lambda PL promoter with tet operator sites (Lutz and Bujard, 1997)
    841..860     +  promoter       PLtetO-1 promoter (fragment): modified phage lambda PL promoter with tet operator sites (Lutz and Bujard, 1997)
    868..901     +  promoter       TRE3GV promoter (fragment): 3rd-generation Tet-responsive promoter that can be activated by binding of Tet-On® 3G, optimized for retroviral and lentiviral vectors
    984..1049    -  misc_feature   MCS (fragment): pBluescript multiple cloning site
   1050..1083    +  protein_bind   lox5171: Cre-mediated recombination occurs in the 8-bp core sequence (GTACACAT). lox5171 sites are compatible with each other, but incompatible with loxP or loxN sites (Lee and Saito, 1988). Cre recombinase
   1130..1163    +  protein_bind   loxN: Cre-mediated recombination occurs in the 8-bp core sequence (GTATACCT). loxN sites are compatible with each other, but incompatible with loxP or lox2272 sites. Cre recombinase
   1176..1895    -  CDS            EGFP: the original enhanced GFP (Yang et al., 1996) mammalian codon-optimized
   1927..1960    -  protein_bind   lox5171: Cre-mediated recombination occurs in the 8-bp core sequence (GTACACAT). lox5171 sites are compatible with each other, but incompatible with loxP or loxN sites (Lee and Saito, 1988). Cre recombinase
   1975..2008    -  protein_bind   loxN: Cre-mediated recombination occurs in the 8-bp core sequence (GTATACCT). loxN sites are compatible with each other, but incompatible with loxP or lox2272 sites. Cre recombinase
   2009..2034    -  misc_feature   MCS (fragment): pBluescript multiple cloning site
   2077..2301    +  polyA_signal   bGH poly(A) signal: bovine growth hormone polyadenylation signal
   2305..2326    +  promoter       SV40 promoter (fragment): SV40 enhancer and early promoter
   2347..2580    +  rep_origin     f1 ori (fragment) (sequence partly withheld): f1 bacteriophage origin of replication; arrow indicates direction of (+) strand synthesis
   2585..2632    +  protein_bind   FRT: FLP-mediated recombination occurs in the 8-bp core sequence TCTAGAAA (Turan and Bode, 2011). FLP recombinase from the Saccharomyces cerevisiae 2μ plasmid
   2640..3662    +  CDS            HygR: aminoglycoside phosphotransferase from E. coli; aph(4)-Ia; confers resistance to hygromycin
   3672..3797    +  CDS            ble (fragment): BLE_KLEPN - Experimental evidence at protein level: Swiss-Prot protein existence level 1. Binding protein with a strong affinity to the bleomycin family of antibiotics. Binds to CL990; an antimitotic-antibiotic compound. From Klebsiella pneumoniae.
   3792..3913    +  polyA_signal   SV40 poly(A) signal: SV40 polyadenylation signal
   3986..4002    -  protein_bind   lac operator: The lac repressor binds to the lac operator to inhibit transcription in E. coli. This inhibition can be relieved by adding lactose or isopropyl-β-D-thiogalactopyranoside (IPTG). lac repressor encoded by lacI
   4010..4040    -  promoter       lac promoter: promoter for the E. coli lac operon
   4055..4076    -  protein_bind   CAP binding site: CAP binding activates transcription in the presence of cAMP. E. coli catabolite activator protein
   4089..4181    -  CDS            lacI (fragment): lac repressor; lacI; The lac repressor binds to the lac operator to inhibit transcription in E. coli. This inhibition can be relieved by adding lactose or isopropyl-β-D-thiogalactopyranoside (IPTG).
   4364..4952    -  rep_origin     ori: high-copy-number ColE1/pMB1/pBR322/pUC origin of replication
   5123..5983    -  CDS            AmpR: β-lactamase; bla; confers resistance to ampicillin, carbenicillin, and related antibiotics
   5984..6088    -  promoter       AmpR promoter: bla
>Addgene plasmid #66589 | iGFP | depositor full sequence | sequence record 114417 | iGFP sequence 6119 bps
GACGGATCGGGAGATCTCCCGATCCCCTATGGTGCACTCTCAGTACAATCTGCTCTGATGCCGCATAGTT
AAGCCAGTATCTGCTCCCTGCTTGTGTGTTGGAGGTCGCTGAGTAGTGCGCGAGCAAAATTTAAGCTACA
ACAAGGCAAGGCTTGACCGACAATTGCATGAAGAATCTGCTTAGGGTTAGGCGTTTTGCGCTGCTTCGCG
ATGTACGGGCCAGATATACGCGTTGACATTGATTATTGACTAGTTATTAATAGTAATCAATTACGGGGTC
ATTAGTTCATAGCCCATATATGGAGTTCCGCGTTACATAACTTACGGTAAATGGCCCGCCTGGCTGACCG
CCCAACGACCCCCGCCCATTGACGTCAATAATGACGTATGTTCCCATAGTAACGCCAATAGGGACTTTCC
ATTGACGTCAATGGGTGGAGTATTTACGGTAAACTGCCCACTTGGCAGTACATCAAGTGTATCATATGCC
AAGTACGCCCCCTATTGACGTCAATGACGGTAAATGGCCCGCCTGGCATTATGCCCAGTACATGACCTTA
TGGGACTTTCCTACTTGGCAGTACATCTACGTATTAGTCATCGCTATTACCATGGTGATGCGGTTTTGGC
AGTACATCAATGGGCGTGGATAGCGGTTTGACTCACGGGGATTTCCAAGTCTCCACCCCATTGACGTCAA
TGGGAGTTTGTTTTGGCACCAAAATCAACGGGACTTTCCAAAATGTCGTAACAACTCCGCCCCATTGACG
CAAATGGGCGGTAGGCGTGTACGGTGGGAGGTCTATATAAGCAGAGCTCTCCCTATCAGTGATAGAGATC
TCCCTATCAGTGATAGAGATCGTCGACGAGCTCGTTTAGTGAACCGTCAGATCGCCTGGAGACGCCATCC
ACGCTGTTTTGACCTCCATAGAAGACACCGGGACCGATCCAGCCTCCGGACTCTAGCGTTTAAACTTAAG
CTTGGTACCGGGCCCCCCCTCGAGGTCGACGGTATCGATAAGCTTGATATCGAATTCCTGCAGCCCGGGA
TAACTTCGTATAGTACACATTATACGAAGTTATGGCTAAGCTTTGTGCCATGCCATTGATGCTAGCACAG
CCTGAATGGATAACTTCGTATAGGATACCTTATACGAAGTTATACCGGTGCTAGCTTACTTGTACAGCTC
GTCCATGCCGAGAGTGATCCCGGCGGCGGTCACGAACTCCAGCAGGACCATGTGATCGCGCTTCTCGTTG
GGGTCTTTGCTCAGGGCGGACTGGGTGCTCAGGTAGTGGTTGTCGGGCAGCAGCACGGGGCCGTCGCCGA
TGGGGGTGTTCTGCTGGTAGTGGTCGGCGAGCTGCACGCTGCCGTCCTCGATGTTGTGGCGGATCTTGAA
GTTCACCTTGATGCCGTTCTTCTGCTTGTCGGCCATGATATAGACGTTGTGGCTGTTGTAGTTGTACTCC
AGCTTGTGCCCCAGGATGTTGCCGTCCTCCTTGAAGTCGATGCCCTTCAGCTCGATGCGGTTCACCAGGG
TGTCGCCCTCGAACTTCACCTCGGCGCGGGTCTTGTAGTTGCCGTCGTCCTTGAAGAAGATGGTGCGCTC
CTGGACGTAGCCTTCGGGCATGGCGGACTTGAAGAAGTCGTGCTGCTTCATGTGGTCGGGGTAGCGGCTG
AAGCACTGCACGCCGTAGGTCAGGGTGGTCACGAGGGTGGGCCAGGGCACGGGCAGCTTGCCGGTGGTGC
AGATGAACTTCAGGGTCAGCTTGCCGTAGGTGGCATCGCCCTCGCCCTCGCCGGACACGCTGAACTTGTG
GCCGTTTACGTCGCCGTCCAGCTCGACCAGGATGGGCACCACCCCGGTGAACAGCTCCTCGCCCTTGCTC
ACCATGGTGGCGCGCCAGTAACATGTAGTAGTAAACATAACTTCGTATAATGTGTACTATACGAAGTTAT
GGCTTCTAGCTGAGATAACTTCGTATAAGGTATCCTATACGAAGTTATGGATCCACTAGTTCTAGAGCGG
CCGCTCGAGTCTAGAGGGCCCGTTTAAACCCGCTGATCAGCCTCGACTGTGCCTTCTAGTTGCCAGCCAT
CTGTTGTTTGCCCCTCCCCCGTGCCTTCCTTGACCCTGGAAGGTGCCACTCCCACTGTCCTTTCCTAATA
AAATGAGGAAATTGCATCGCATTGTCTGAGTAGGTGTCATTCTATTCTGGGGGGTGGGGTGGGGCAGGAC
AGCAAGGGGGAGGATTGGGAAGACAATAGCAGGCATGCTGGGGATGCGGTGGGCTCTATGGCTTCTGAGG
CGGAAAGAACCAGCTGGGGCTCTAGGGGGTATCCCC
[124 nt withheld, positions 2347-2470]
C
[91 nt withheld, positions 2472-2562]
AGGGTGATGGTTCACGTACCTAGAAGTTCCTATTCCGAAGTTCCTATTCTCTAGAAAGTATAGGAACTTC
CTTGGCCAAAAAGCCTGAACTCACCGCGACGTCTGTCGAGAAGTTTCTGATCGAAAAGTTCGACAGCGTC
TCCGACCTGATGCAGCTCTCGGAGGGCGAAGAATCTCGTGCTTTCAGCTTCGATGTAGGAGGGCGTGGAT
ATGTCCTGCGGGTAAATAGCTGCGCCGATGGTTTCTACAAAGATCGTTATGTTTATCGGCACTTTGCATC
GGCCGCGCTCCCGATTCCGGAAGTGCTTGACATTGGGGAATTCAGCGAGAGCCTGACCTATTGCATCTCC
CGCCGTGCACAGGGTGTCACGTTGCAAGACCTGCCTGAAACCGAACTGCCCGCTGTTCTGCAGCCGGTCG
CGGAGGCCATGGATGCGATCGCTGCGGCCGATCTTAGCCAGACGAGCGGGTTCGGCCCATTCGGACCGCA
AGGAATCGGTCAATACACTACATGGCGTGATTTCATATGCGCGATTGCTGATCCCCATGTGTATCACTGG
CAAACTGTGATGGACGACACCGTCAGTGCGTCCGTCGCGCAGGCTCTCGATGAGCTGATGCTTTGGGCCG
AGGACTGCCCCGAAGTCCGGCACCTCGTGCACGCGGATTTCGGCTCCAACAATGTCCTGACGGACAATGG
CCGCATAACAGCGGTCATTGACTGGAGCGAGGCGATGTTCGGGGATTCCCAATACGAGGTCGCCAACATC
TTCTTCTGGAGGCCGTGGTTGGCTTGTATGGAGCAGCAGACGCGCTACTTCGAGCGGAGGCATCCGGAGC
TTGCAGGATCGCCGCGGCTCCGGGCGTATATGCTCCGCATTGGTCTTGACCAACTCTATCAGAGCTTGGT
TGACGGCAATTTCGATGATGCAGCTTGGGCGCAGGGTCGATGCGACGCAATCGTCCGATCCGGAGCCGGG
ACTGTCGGGCGTACACAAATCGCCCGCAGAAGCGCGGCCGTCTGGACCGATGGCTGTGTAGAAGTACTCG
CCGATAGTGGAAACCGACGCCCCAGCACTCGTCCGAGGGCAAAGGAATAGCACGTACTACGAGATTTCGA
TTCCACCGCCGCCTTCTATGAAAGGTTGGGCTTCGGAATCGTTTTCCGGGACGCCGGCTGGATGATCCTC
CAGCGCGGGGATCTCATGCTGGAGTTCTTCGCCCACCCCAACTTGTTTATTGCAGCTTATAATGGTTACA
AATAAAGCAATAGCATCACAAATTTCACAAATAAAGCATTTTTTTCACTGCATTCTAGTTGTGGTTTGTC
CAAACTCATCAATGTATCTTATCATGTCTGTATACCGTCGACCTCTAGCTAGAGCTTGGCGTAATCATGG
TCATAGCTGTTTCCTGTGTGAAATTGTTATCCGCTCACAATTCCACACAACATACGAGCCGGAAGCATAA
AGTGTAAAGCCTGGGGTGCCTAATGAGTGAGCTAACTCACATTAATTGCGTTGCGCTCACTGCCCGCTTT
CCAGTCGGGAAACCTGTCGTGCCAGCTGCATTAATGAATCGGCCAACGCGCGGGGAGAGGCGGTTTGCGT
ATTGGGCGCTCTTCCGCTTCCTCGCTCACTGACTCGCTGCGCTCGGTCGTTCGGCTGCGGCGAGCGGTAT
CAGCTCACTCAAAGGCGGTAATACGGTTATCCACAGAATCAGGGGATAACGCAGGAAAGAACATGTGAGC
AAAAGGCCAGCAAAAGGCCAGGAACCGTAAAAAGGCCGCGTTGCTGGCGTTTTTCCATAGGCTCCGCCCC
CCTGACGAGCATCACAAAAATCGACGCTCAAGTCAGAGGTGGCGAAACCCGACAGGACTATAAAGATACC
AGGCGTTTCCCCCTGGAAGCTCCCTCGTGCGCTCTCCTGTTCCGACCCTGCCGCTTACCGGATACCTGTC
CGCCTTTCTCCCTTCGGGAAGCGTGGCGCTTTCTCATAGCTCACGCTGTAGGTATCTCAGTTCGGTGTAG
GTCGTTCGCTCCAAGCTGGGCTGTGTGCACGAACCCCCCGTTCAGCCCGACCGCTGCGCCTTATCCGGTA
ACTATCGTCTTGAGTCCAACCCGGTAAGACACGACTTATCGCCACTGGCAGCAGCCACTGGTAACAGGAT
TAGCAGAGCGAGGTATGTAGGCGGTGCTACAGAGTTCTTGAAGTGGTGGCCTAACTACGGCTACACTAGA
AGAACAGTATTTGGTATCTGCGCTCTGCTGAAGCCAGTTACCTTCGGAAAAAGAGTTGGTAGCTCTTGAT
CCGGCAAACAAACCACCGCTGGTAGCGGTGGTTTTTTTGTTTGCAAGCAGCAGATTACGCGCAGAAAAAA
AGGATCTCAAGAAGATCCTTTGATCTTTTCTACGGGGTCTGACGCTCAGTGGAACGAAAACTCACGTTAA
GGGATTTTGGTCATGAGATTATCAAAAAGGATCTTCACCTAGATCCTTTTAAATTAAAAATGAAGTTTTA
AATCAATCTAAAGTATATATGAGTAAACTTGGTCTGACAGTTACCAATGCTTAATCAGTGAGGCACCTAT
CTCAGCGATCTGTCTATTTCGTTCATCCATAGTTGCCTGACTCCCCGTCGTGTAGATAACTACGATACGG
GAGGGCTTACCATCTGGCCCCAGTGCTGCAATGATACCGCGAGACCCACGCTCACCGGCTCCAGATTTAT
CAGCAATAAACCAGCCAGCCGGAAGGGCCGAGCGCAGAAGTGGTCCTGCAACTTTATCCGCCTCCATCCA
GTCTATTAATTGTTGCCGGGAAGCTAGAGTAAGTAGTTCGCCAGTTAATAGTTTGCGCAACGTTGTTGCC
ATTGCTACAGGCATCGTGGTGTCACGCTCGTCGTTTGGTATGGCTTCATTCAGCTCCGGTTCCCAACGAT
CAAGGCGAGTTACATGATCCCCCATGTTGTGCAAAAAAGCGGTTAGCTCCTTCGGTCCTCCGATCGTTGT
CAGAAGTAAGTTGGCCGCAGTGTTATCACTCATGGTTATGGCAGCACTGCATAATTCTCTTACTGTCATG
CCATCCGTAAGATGCTTTTCTGTGACTGGTGAGTACTCAACCAAGTCATTCTGAGAATAGTGTATGCGGC
GACCGAGTTGCTCTTGCCCGGCGTCAATACGGGATAATACCGCGCCACATAGCAGAACTTTAAAAGTGCT
CATCATTGGAAAACGTTCTTCGGGGCGAAAACTCTCAAGGATCTTACCGCTGTTGAGATCCAGTTCGATG
TAACCCACTCGTGCACCCAACTGATCTTCAGCATCTTTTACTTTCACCAGCGTTTCTGGGTGAGCAAAAA
CAGGAAGGCAAAATGCCGCAAAAAAGGGAATAAGGGCGACACGGAAATGTTGAATACTCATACTCTTCCT
TTTTCAATATTATTGAAGCATTTATCAGGGTTATTGTCTCATGAGCGGATACATATTTGAATGTATTTAG
AAAAATAAACAAATAGGGGTTCCGCGCACATTTCCCCGAAAAGTGCCACCTGACGTC
