>Addgene plasmid #66589 | iGFP | addgene partial sequence | sequence record 116353 | CMV-F 5'-CGCAAATGGGCGGTAGGCGTG-3'
CTCTCCCTATCAGTGATAGAGATCTCCCTATCAGTGATAGAGATCGTCGACGAGCTCGTTTAGTGAACCG
TCAGATCGCCTGGAGACGCCATCCACGCTGTTTTGACCTCCATAGAAGACACCGGGACCGATCCAGCCTC
CGGACTCTAGCGTTTAAACTTAAGCTTGGTACCGGGCCCCCCCTCGAGGTCGACGGTATCGATAAGCTTG
ATATCGAATTCCTGCAGCCCGGGATAACTTCGTATAGTACACATTATACGAAGTTATGGCTAAGCTTTGT
GCCATGCCATTGATGCTAGCACAGCCTGAATGGATAACTTCGTATAGGATACCTTATACGAAGTTATACC
GGTGCTAGCTTACTTGTACAGCTCGTCCATGCCGAGAGTGATCCCGGCGGCGGTCACGAACTCCAGCAGG
ACCATGTGATCGCGCTTCTCGTTGGGGTCTTTGCTCAGGGCGGACTGGGTGCTCAGGTAGTGGTTGTCGG
GCAGCAGCACGGGGCCGTCGCCGATGGGGGTGTTCTGCTGGTAGTGGTCGGCGAGCTGCACGCTGCCGTC
CTCGATGTTGTGGCGGATCTTGAAGTTCGCCTTGATGCCGTTCTTCTGCTTGTCGGCCATGATATAGACG
TTGTGGCTGTTGTAGTTGTACTCCAGCTTGTGCCCCAGGATGTTGCCGTCCTCCTTGAAGTCGATGCCCT
TCAGCTCGATGCGGTTCACCAGGGTGTCGCCCTCGAACTTCACCTCGGCGCGGGTCTTGTAGTTGCCGTC
GTCCTTG
