>Addgene plasmid #66589 | iGFP | addgene partial sequence | sequence record 116355 | BGH-rev 5'-TAGAAGGCACAGTCGAGG-3'
GACTCGAGCGGCCGCTCTAGAACTAGTGGATCCATAACTTCGTATAGGATACCTTATACGAAGTTATCTC
AGCTAGAAGCCATAACTTCGTATAGTACACATTATACGAAGTTATGTTTACTACTACATGTTACTGGCGC
GCCACCATGGTGAGCAAGGGCGAGGAGCTGTTCACCGGGGTGGTGCCCATCCTGGTCGAGCTGGACGGCG
ACGTAAACGGCCACAAGTTCAGCGTGTCTGGCGAGGGCGAGGGCGATGCCACCTACGGCAAGCTGACCCT
GAAGTTCATCTGCACCACCGGCAAGCTGCCCGTGCCCTGGCCCACCCTCGTGACCACCCTGACCTACGGC
GTGCAGTGCTTCAGCCGCTACCCCGACCACATGAAGCAGCACGACTTCTTCAAGTCCGCCATGCCCGAAG
GCTACGTCCAGGAGCGCACCATCTTCTTCAAGGACGACGGCAACTACAAGACCCGCGCCGAGGTGAAGTT
CGAGGGCGACACCCTGGTGAACCGCATCGAGCTGAAGGGCATCGACTTCAAGGAGGACGGCAACATCCTG
GGGCACAAGCTGGAGTACAACTACAACAGCCACAACGTCTATATCATGGCCGACAAGCAGAAGAACGGCA
TCAAGGCGAACTTCAAGATCCGCCACAACATCGAGGACGGCAGCGTGCAGCTCGCCGACCACTACCAGCA
GAACACCCCCATCGGCGACGGCCCCGTGCTGCTGCCCGACAACCACTACCTGAGCACCCAGTCCGCCCTG
AGC
