>Addgene plasmid #66589 | iGFP | addgene partial sequence | sequence record 121466 | pBR322ori-F 5'-GGGAAACGCCTGGTATCTTT-3'
TTTTGTGATGCTCGTCAGGGGGGCGGAGCCTATGGAAAAACGCCAGCAACGCGGCCTTTTTACGGTTCCT
GGCCTTTTGCTGGCCTTTTGCTCACATGTTCTTTCCTGCGTTATCCCCTGATTCTGTGGATAACCGTATT
ACCGCCTTTGAGTGAGCTGATACCGCTCGCCGCAGCCGAACGACCGAGCGCAGCGAGTCAGTGAGCGAGG
AAGCGGAAGAGCGCCCAATACGCAAACCGCCTCTCCCCGCGCGTTGGCCGATTCATTAATGCAGCTGGCA
CGACAGGTTTCCCGACTGGAAAGCGGGCAGTGAGCGCAACGCAATTAATGTGAGTTAGCTCACTCATTAG
GCACCCCAGGCTTTACACTTTATGCTTCCGGCTCGTATGTTGTGTGGAATTGTGAGCGGATAACAATTTC
ACACAGGAAACAGCTATGACCATGATTACGCCAAGCTCTAGCTAGAGGTCGACGGTATACAGACATGATA
AGATACATTGATGAGTTTGGACAAACCACAACTAGAATGCAGTGAAAAAAATGCTTTATTTGTGAAATTT
GTGATGCTATTGCTTTATTTGTAACCATTATAAGCTGCAATAAACAAGTTGGGGTGGGCGAAGAACTCCA
GCATGAGATCCCCGCGCTGGAGGATCATCCAGCCGGCGTCCCGGAAAACGATTCCGAAGCCCAACCTTTC
ATAGAAGGCGGCGGTGGAATCGAAATCTCGTAGTACGTGCTATTCCTTTGCCCTCGGACGAGTGCTGGGG
CGTCGGTTTC
